>Addgene plasmid #147796 | pSUPERpuro-BglII-HsEDC4-t1_V | depositor full sequence | sequence record 290243 | Full Sequence
CTAAATTGTAAGCGTTAATATTTTGTTAAAATTCGCGTTAAATTTTTGTTAAATCAGCTCATTTTTTAAC
CAATAGGCCGAAATCGGCAAAATCCCTTATAAATCAAAAGAATAGACCGAGATAGGGT
[37 nt withheld, positions 129-165]
AAAGAACGTGGACTCCAACGTCAAAGG
[49 nt withheld, positions 193-241]
T
[91 nt withheld, positions 243-333]
G
[124 nt withheld, positions 335-458]
CCCATTCGCCATTCAGGCTGCGCAACTGTTGGGAAGGGCGATCGGTGCGGGCCTCTTCGCTATTACGCCA
GCTGGCGAAAGGGGGATGTGCTGCAAGGCGATTAAGTTGGGTAACGCCAGGGTTTTCCCAGTCACGACGT
TGTAAAACGACGGCCAGTGAGCGCGCGTAATACGACTCACTATAGGGCGAATTGGAGCTCCACCGCGGTG
GCGGCCGCTCTAGACTAGTGGATCCCCCGGGCTGCAGGAATTCGAACGCTGACGTCATCAACCCGCTCCA
AGGAATCGCGGGCCCAGTGTCACTAGGCGGGAACACCCAGCGCGCGTGCGCCCTGGCAGGAAGATGGCTG
TGAGGGACAGGGGAGTGGCGCCCTGCAATATTTGCATGTCGCTATGTGTTCTGGGAAATCACCATAAACG
TGAAATGTCTTTGGATTTGGGAATCTTATAAGTTCTGTATGAGACCACAGATCCCCTGACCAGAACCGAG
AGTTATTCAAGAGATAACTCTCGGTTCTGGTCATTTTTAAAGCTTATCGATACCGTCGACCTCGAGTGTG
TCAGTTAGGGTGTGGAAAGTCCCCAGGCTCCCCAGCAGGCAGAAGTATGCAAAGCATGCATCTCAATTAG
TCAGCAACCAGGTGTGGAAAGTCCCCAGGCTCCCCAGCAGGCAGAAGTATGCAAAGCATGCATCTCAATT
AGTCAGCAACCATAGTCCCGCCCCTAACTCCGCCCATCCCGCCCCTAACTCCGCCCAGTTCCGCCCATTC
TCCGCCCCATGGCTGACTAATTTTTTTTATTTATGCAGAGGCCGAGGCCGCCTCGGCCTCTGAGCTATTC
CAGAAGTAGTGAGGAGGCTTTTTTGGAGGCCTAGGCTTTTGCAAAAAGCTAGCTTGCATGCCTGCAGGTC
GGCCGCCACGACCGGTGCCGCCACCATCCCCTGACCCACGCCCCTGACCCCTCACAAGGAGACGACCTTC
CATGACCGAGTACAAGCCCACGGTGCGCCTCGCCACCCGCGACGACGTCCCCCGGGCCGTACGCACCCTC
GCCGCCGCGTTCGCCGACTACCCCGCCACGCGCCACACCGTCGACCCGGACCGCCACATCGAGCGGGTCA
CCGAGCTGCAAGAACTCTTCCTCACGCGCGTCGGGCTCGACATCGGCAAGGTGTGGGTCGCGGACGACGG
CGCCGCGGTGGCGGTCTGGACCACGCCGGAGAGCGTCGAAGCGGGGGCGGTGTTCGCCGAGATCGGCCCG
CGCATGGCCGAGTTGAGCGGTTCCCGGCTGGCCGCGCAGCAACAGATGGAAGGCCTCCTGGCGCCGCACC
GGCCCAAGGAGCCCGCGTGGTTCCTGGCCACCGTCGGCGTCTCGCCCGACCACCAGGGCAAGGGTCTGGG
CAGCGCCGTCGTGCTCCCCGGAGTGGAGGCGGCCGAGCGCGCCGGGGTGCCCGCCTTCCTGGAGACCTCC
GCGCCCCGCAACCTCCCCTTCTACGAGCGGCTCGGCTTCACCGTCACCGCCGACGTCGAGGTGCCCGAAG
GACCGCGCACCTGGTGCATGACCCGCAAGCCCGGTGCCTGACGCCCGCCCCACGACCCGCAGCGCCCGAC
CGAAAGGAGCGCACGACCCCATGGCTCCGACCGAAGCCACCCGGGGCGGCCCCGCCGACCCCGCACCCGC
CCCCGAGGCCCACCGACTCTAGAGGATCATAATCAGCCATACCACATTTGTAGAGGTTTTACTTGCTTTA
AAAAACCTCCCACACCTCCCCCTGAACCTGAAACATAAAATGAATGCAATTGTTGTTGTTAACTTGTTTA
TTGCAGCTTATAATGGTTACAAATAAAGCAATAGCATCACAAATTTCACAAATAAAGCATTTTTTTCACT
GCCTCGAGGGGGGGCCCGGTACCCAGCTTTTGTTCCCTTTAGTGAGGGTTAATTGCGCGCTTGGCGTAAT
CATGGTCATAGCTGTTTCCTGTGTGAAATTGTTATCCGCTCACAATTCCACACAACATACGAGCCGGAAG
CATAAAGTGTAAAGCCTGGGGTGCCTAATGAGTGAGCTAACTCACATTAATTGCGTTGCGCTCACTGCCC
GCTTTCCAGTCGGGAAACCTGTCGTGCCAGCTGCATTAATGAATCGGCCAACGCGCGGGGAGAGGCGGTT
TGCGTATTGGGCGCTCTTCCGCTTCCTCGCTCACTGACTCGCTGCGCTCGGTCGTTCGGCTGCGGCGAGC
GGTATCAGCTCACTCAAAGGCGGTAATACGGTTATCCACAGAATCAGGGGATAACGCAGGAAAGAACATG
TGAGCAAAAGGCCAGCAAAAGGCCAGGAACCGTAAAAAGGCCGCGTTGCTGGCGTTTTTCCATAGGCTCC
GCCCCCCTGACGAGCATCACAAAAATCGACGCTCAAGTCAGAGGTGGCGAAACCCGACAGGACTATAAAG
ATACCAGGCGTTTCCCCCTGGAAGCTCCCTCGTGCGCTCTCCTGTTCCGACCCTGCCGCTTACCGGATAC
CTGTCCGCCTTTCTCCCTTCGGGAAGCGTGGCGCTTTCTCATAGCTCACGCTGTAGGTATCTCAGTTCGG
TGTAGGTCGTTCGCTCCAAGCTGGGCTGTGTGCACGAACCCCCCGTTCAGCCCGACCGCTGCGCCTTATC
CGGTAACTATCGTCTTGAGTCCAACCCGGTAAGACACGACTTATCGCCACTGGCAGCAGCCACTGGTAAC
AGGATTAGCAGAGCGAGGTATGTAGGCGGTGCTACAGAGTTCTTGAAGTGGTGGCCTAACTACGGCTACA
CTAGAAGGACAGTATTTGGTATCTGCGCTCTGCTGAAGCCAGTTACCTTCGGAAAAAGAGTTGGTAGCTC
TTGATCCGGCAAACAAACCACCGCTGGTAGCGGTGGTTTTTTTGTTTGCAAGCAGCAGATTACGCGCAGA
AAAAAAGGATCTCAAGAAGATCCTTTGATCTTTTCTACGGGGTCTGACGCTCAGTGGAACGAAAACTCAC
GTTAAGGGATTTTGGTCATGAGATTATCAAAAAGGATCTTCACCTAGATCCTTTTAAATTAAAAATGAAG
TTTTAAATCAATCTAAAGTATATATGAGTAAACTTGGTCTGACAGTTACCAATGCTTAATCAGTGAGGCA
CCTATCTCAGCGATCTGTCTATTTCGTTCATCCATAGTTGCCTGACTCCCCGTCGTGTAGATAACTACGA
TACGGGAGGGCTTACCATCTGGCCCCAGTGCTGCAATGATACCGCGAGACCCACGCTCACCGGCTCCAGA
TTTATCAGCAATAAACCAGCCAGCCGGAAGGGCCGAGCGCAGAAGTGGTCCTGCAACTTTATCCGCCTCC
ATCCAGTCTATTAATTGTTGCCGGGAAGCTAGAGTAAGTAGTTCGCCAGTTAATAGTTTGCGCAACGTTG
TTGCCATTGCTACAGGCATCGTGGTGTCACGCTCGTCGTTTGGTATGGCTTCATTCAGCTCCGGTTCCCA
ACGATCAAGGCGAGTTACATGATCCCCCATGTTGTGCAAAAAAGCGGTTAGCTCCTTCGGTCCTCCGATC
GTTGTCAGAAGTAAGTTGGCCGCAGTGTTATCACTCATGGTTATGGCAGCACTGCATAATTCTCTTACTG
TCATGCCATCCGTAAGATGCTTTTCTGTGACTGGTGAGTACTCAACCAAGTCATTCTGAGAATAGTGTAT
GCGGCGACCGAGTTGCTCTTGCCCGGCGTCAATACGGGATAATACCGCGCCACATAGCAGAACTTTAAAA
GTGCTCATCATTGGAAAACGTTCTTCGGGGCGAAAACTCTCAAGGATCTTACCGCTGTTGAGATCCAGTT
CGATGTAACCCACTCGTGCACCCAACTGATCTTCAGCATCTTTTACTTTCACCAGCGTTTCTGGGTGAGC
AAAAACAGGAAGGCAAAATGCCGCAAAAAAGGGAATAAGGGCGACACGGAAATGTTGAATACTCATACTC
TTCCTTTTTCAATATTATTGAAGCATTTATCAGGGTTATTGTCTCATGAGCGGATACATATTTGAATGTA
TTTAGAAAAATAAACAAATAGGGGTTCCGCGCACATTTCCCCGAAAAGTGCCAC
Features (pLannotate 1.2.2; 21 found; start..end, strand, type, name):
     30..458     -  rep_origin     f1 ori (sequence partly withheld): f1 bacteriophage origin of replication; arrow indicates direction of (+) strand synthesis
    463..618     -  CDS            lacZα (fragment): LacZα fragment of β-galactosidase; lacZ fragment
    626..644     +  promoter       T7 promoter: promoter for bacteriophage T7 RNA polymerase
    653..713     +  misc_feature   MCS (fragment): pBluescript multiple cloning site
    712..926     +  promoter       H1 promoter: human H1 RNA promoter
    988..1014    +  misc_feature   MCS (fragment): pBluescript multiple cloning site
   1014..1343    +  promoter       SV40 promoter: SV40 enhancer and early promoter
   1349..1369    -  misc_feature   MCS (fragment): pUC18/19 multiple cloning site
   1440..2039    +  CDS            PuroR: puromycin N-acetyltransferase; pac from Streptomyces alboniger; confers resistance to puromycin
   2089..2154    +  CDS            dmpM (fragment): DMPM_STRAD - Protein inferred from homology: Swiss-Prot protein existence level 3. From Streptomyces alboniger.
   2163..2246    +  CDS            large T antigen (fragment): large T antigen from SV40 (simian virus 40)
   2269..2350    +  polyA_signal   SV40 poly(A) signal: SV40 polyadenylation signal
   2350..2371    +  misc_feature   MCS (fragment): pBluescript multiple cloning site
   2384..2402    -  promoter       T3 promoter: promoter for bacteriophage T3 RNA polymerase
   2447..2463    -  protein_bind   lac operator: The lac repressor binds to the lac operator to inhibit transcription in E. coli. This inhibition can be relieved by adding lactose or isopropyl-β-D-thiogalactopyranoside (IPTG). lac repressor encoded by lacI
   2471..2501    -  promoter       lac promoter: promoter for the E. coli lac operon
   2516..2537    -  protein_bind   CAP binding site: CAP binding activates transcription in the presence of cAMP. E. coli catabolite activator protein
   2550..2642    -  CDS            lacI (fragment): lac repressor; lacI; The lac repressor binds to the lac operator to inhibit transcription in E. coli. This inhibition can be relieved by adding lactose or isopropyl-β-D-thiogalactopyranoside (IPTG).
   2825..3413    -  rep_origin     ori: high-copy-number ColE1/pMB1/pBR322/pUC origin of replication
   3584..4444    -  CDS            AmpR: β-lactamase; bla; confers resistance to ampicillin, carbenicillin, and related antibiotics
   4445..4549    -  promoter       AmpR promoter: bla
