[The description below was written by a language model from this plasmid's Addgene catalogue record and pLannotate feature annotations shown in this document.]
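Description:
pSUPERpuro-BglII-HsEDC4-t1_V is a 4.6 kb mammalian shRNA expression plasmid designed to knock down human EDC4 (also known as Ge-1 or HEDLS), the scaffold protein that brings together the decapping enzyme DCP2 and its activator DCP1. The catalogue lists the backbone as unknown. However, the name and the feature table indicate a pSUPER-type vector built on a pBluescript-like framework. It retains fragments of the pBluescript multiple cloning site, flanking T7 and T3 promoters, lacZα and lac promoter/operator remnants, and an f1 origin. It is propagated in E. coli through a high-copy ColE1/pUC origin and selected with ampicillin via the bla gene and its native promoter.

The functional payload is a human H1 RNA promoter, a compact RNA polymerase III promoter that produces small transcripts with defined ends. The short unannotated gap immediately downstream of it, before the next MCS fragment, is where the EDC4-targeting hairpin ("t1", presumably target site 1) would lie, although the feature table does not annotate the shRNA itself. The hairpin transcript is processed by the cellular RNAi machinery into an siRNA against EDC4 mRNA. A separate cassette places the puromycin N-acetyltransferase gene under the SV40 enhancer/early promoter with an SV40 polyadenylation signal. This allows puromycin enrichment of transfected cells or selection of stable knockdown lines. The small dmpM and large T antigen fragments flanking this region are most likely carry-over sequence from the sources of the pac gene and the SV40 terminator.

The plasmid is suited to depleting endogenous EDC4 in human cells, for example in studies of mRNA decapping complex assembly. The deposited sequence may be theoretical rather than fully verified.
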