Addgene plasmid #147796: pSUPERpuro-BglII-HsEDC4-t1_V
Purpose: Mammalian Expression of HsEDC4-t1-shRNA
Depositing lab: Elisa Izaurralde. Depositing organization: Max Planck Institute for Developmental Biology. Publication: The activation of the decapping enzyme DCP2 by DCP1 occurs on the EDC4 scaffold and involves a conserved loop in DCP1. Chang CT, Bercovich N, Loh B, Jonas S, Izaurralde E. Nucleic Acids Res. 2014 Apr;42(8):5217-33. doi: 10.1093/nar/gku129. Epub 2014 Feb 8. PubMed 24510189.
Backbone
  Vector backbone: Unknown
  Vector type: Mammalian Expression
Growth in bacteria
  Bacterial resistance: Ampicillin, 100 μg/mL
  Growth temperature: 37°C
  Growth strain: DH5alpha
  Copy number: High Copy
Gene/Insert
  Gene/Insert name: HsEDC4-t1-shRNA
  Species: H. sapiens (human)
  Entrez Gene: EDC4 (a.k.a. GE1, Ge-1, HEDL5, HEDLS, RCD-8, RCD8)
  Cloning method: Unknown
Terms and licenses: Academic/Nonprofit Terms; Industry Terms: Not Available to Industry
Depositor comments: Plasmids from this collection were made available to the research community and donated after the lab closed. Please note that the sequence provided by the depositing laboratory may be theoretical/predicted or based on Sanger sequencing results. There may be discrepancies between sequencing results obtained by Addgene and the depositor sequence. If an Addgene verified sequence is not available, please contact before placing your order to request that our lab fully sequence the plasmid.
How to cite: pSUPERpuro-BglII-HsEDC4-t1_V was a gift from Elisa Izaurralde (Addgene plasmid # 147796 ; http://n2t.net/addgene:147796 ; RRID:Addgene_147796)
